>Addgene plasmid #78670 | 36INS1-pBAD_AB | depositor full sequence | sequence record 147251 | 36INS1-pBAD_AB sequence 2274 bps
GGAGCGTTGTTCGCGACCCTGTTCTGAGGCAATGTTGGGCACATTGATTATTTGCACGGCGTCACACTTT
GCTATGCCATAGCATTTTTATCCATAAGATTAGCGGATCCTACCTGACGCTTTTTATCGCAACTCTCTAC
TGTTTCTCCATACCGTTTTTTTGGGCTAGCTACTAGAGACCTACTAGTAGCGGCCGCTGCAGGCTTCCTC
GCTCACTGACTCGCTGCGCTCGGTCGTTCGGCTGCGGCGAGCGGTATCAGCTCACTCAAAGGCGGTAATA
CGGTTATCCACAGAATCAGGGGATAACGCAGGAAAGAACATGTGAGCAAAAGGCCAGCAAAAGGCCAGGA
ACCGTAAAAAGGCCGCGTTGCTGGCGTTTTTCCACAGGCTCCGCCCCCCTGACGAGCATCACAAAAATCG
ACGCTCAAGTCAGAGGTGGCGAAACCCGACAGGACTATAAAGATACCAGGCGTTTCCCCCTGGAAGCTCC
CTCGTGCGCTCTCCTGTTCCGACCCTGCCGCTTACCGGATACCTGTCCGCCTTTCTCCCTTCGGGAAGCG
TGGCGCTTTCTCATAGCTCACGCTGTAGGTATCTCAGTTCGGTGTAGGTCGTTCGCTCCAAGCTGGGCTG
TGTGCACGAACCCCCCGTTCAGCCCGACCGCTGCGCCTTATCCGGTAACTATCGTCTTGAGTCCAACCCG
GTAAGACACGACTTATCGCCACTGGCAGCAGCCACTGGTAACAGGATTAGCAGAGCGAGGTATGTAGGCG
GTGCTACAGAGTTCTTGAAGTGGTGGCCTAACTACGGCTACACTAGAAGAACAGTATTTGGTATCTGCGC
TCTGCTGAAGCCAGTTACCTTCGGAAAAAGAGTTGGTAGCTCTTGATCCGGCAAACAAACCACCGCTGGT
AGCGGTGGTTTTTTTGTTTGCAAGCAGCAGATTACGCGCAGAAAAAAAGGATCTCAAGAAGATCCTTTGA
TCTTTTCTACGGGGTCTGACGCTCAGTGGAACGAAAACTCACGTTAAGGGATTTTGGTCATGAGATTATC
AAAAAGGATCTTCACCTAGATCCTTTTAAATTAAAAATGAAGTTTTAAATCAATCTAAAGTATATATGAG
TAAACTTGGTCTGACAGTTACCAATGCTTAATCAGTGAGGCACCTATCTCAGCGATCTGTCTATTTCGTT
CATCCATAGTTGCCTGACTCCCCGTCGTGTAGATAACTACGATACGGGAGGGCTTACCATCTGGCCCCAG
TGCTGCAATGATACCGCGCGACCCACGCTCACCGGCTCCAGATTTATCAGCAATAAACCAGCCAGCCGGA
AGGGCCGAGCGCAGAAGTGGTCCTGCAACTTTATCCGCCTCCATCCAGTCTATTAATTGTTGCCGGGAAG
CTAGAGTAAGTAGTTCGCCAGTTAATAGTTTGCGCAACGTTGTTGCCATTGCTACAGGCATCGTGGTGTC
ACGCTCGTCGTTTGGTATGGCTTCATTCAGCTCCGGTTCCCAACGATCAAGGCGAGTTACATGATCCCCC
ATGTTGTGCAAAAAAGCGGTTAGCTCCTTCGGTCCTCCGATCGTTGTCAGAAGTAAGTTGGCCGCAGTGT
TATCACTCATGGTTATGGCAGCACTGCATAATTCTCTTACTGTCATGCCATCCGTAAGATGCTTTTCTGT
GACTGGTGAGTACTCAACCAAGTCATTCTGAGAATAGTGTATGCGGCGACCGAGTTGCTCTTGCCCGGCG
TCAATACGGGATAATACCGCGCCACATAGCAGAACTTTAAAAGTGCTCATCATTGGAAAACGTTCTTCGG
GGCGAAAACTCTCAAGGATCTTACCGCTGTTGAGATCCAGTTCGATGTAACCCACTCGTGCACCCAACTG
ATCTTCAGCATCTTTTACTTTCACCAGCGTTTCTGGGTGAGCAAAAACAGGAAGGCAAAATGCCGCAAAA
AAGGGAATAAGGGCGACACGGAAATGTTGAATACTCATACTCTTCCTTTTTCAATATTATTGAAGCATTT
ATCAGGGTTATTGTCTCATGAGCGGATACATATTTGAATGTATTTAGAAAAATAAACAAATAGGGGTTCC
GCGCACATTTCCCCGAAAAGTGCCACCTGACGTCTAAGAAACCATTATTATCATGACATTAACCTATAAA
AATAGGCGTATCACGAGGCAGAATTTCAGATAAAAAAAATCCTTAGCTTTCGCTAAGGATGATTTCTGGA
ATTCGCGGCCGCTTCTAGAGACTAGTGGGTCTCA
Features (pLannotate 1.2.2; 7 found; start..end, strand, type, name):
     40..151     +  promoter       araBAD promoter (fragment): araBAD; promoter of the L-arabinose operon of E. coli; the araC regulatory gene is transcribed in the opposite direction (Guzman et al., 1995)
    182..202     +  misc_feature   BioBrick suffix: universal suffix for all parts
    379..967     -  rep_origin     ori: high-copy-number ColE1/pMB1/pBR322/pUC origin of replication
   1138..1998    -  CDS            AmpR: β-lactamase; bla; confers resistance to ampicillin, carbenicillin, and related antibiotics
   1999..2103    -  promoter       AmpR promoter: bla
   2193..2236    -  terminator     bacterial terminator: putative bacterial transcription terminator
   2239..2260    +  misc_feature   BioBrick prefix: BioBrick prefix for parts that do not start with "ATG"
