[The description below was written by a language model from this plasmid's Addgene catalogue record and pLannotate feature annotations shown in this document.]
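Description:
36INS1-pBAD_AB is a small, high-copy synthetic biology part plasmid for Escherichia coli, built on the DVA backbone used in the MoClo (modular cloning) assembly system. It is maintained through a ColE1/pUC-type origin of replication and selected with ampicillin via a β-lactamase (AmpR) gene driven by its own bla promoter. The backbone also carries BioBrick prefix and suffix sequences flanking the part position, with a putative bacterial transcription terminator just upstream of the prefix. The catalogue gives a total size of 2189 bp, whereas the depositor's annotated sequence is 2274 nt; the record does not explain this difference.

The payload is a 166 bp synthetic insert consisting of an arabinose-inducible pBAD (araBAD) promoter, derived from the BioBrick part BBa_I13453 with spacing adjusted for MoClo, preceded by a 36-nucleotide DNA spacer that was selected empirically as an insulator. The annotation detects the promoter only as a fragment, and no araC regulator gene is annotated, so AraC would presumably have to come from the host or another construct. The insert was cloned through BbsI sites that were destroyed in the process, and the "A:…:B" notation indicates that the part is flanked by the A and B MoClo fusion sites, which position it as the promoter element at the start of a transcription unit during Golden Gate-style assembly.

The insulating spacer is intended to buffer the promoter against the influence of whatever sequence lies upstream, making its activity more predictable across assembly contexts. The plasmid thus serves as a reusable promoter module for building genetic circuits and expression devices in E. coli with reduced DNA context dependence.
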