Addgene plasmid #78670: 36INS1-pBAD_AB
Purpose: Insulated MoClo promoter for E. coli. 36nt DNA spacer empirically selected.Modified from BBa_I13453 to adjust spacing in MoClo system. [A:36INS1-pBAD:B]
Depositing lab: Douglas Densmore. Depositing organization: Boston University Main Campus. Publication: Reducing DNA context dependence in bacterial promoters. Carr SB, Beal J, Densmore DM. PLoS One. 2017 Apr 19;12(4):e0176013. doi: 10.1371/journal.pone.0176013. eCollection 2017. PubMed 28422998.
Backbone
  Vector backbone: DVA
  Backbone size w/o insert (bp): 2023
  Total vector size (bp): 2189
  Vector type: Synthetic Biology
Growth in bacteria
  Bacterial resistance: Ampicillin, 100 μg/mL
  Growth temperature: 37°C
  Growth strain: DH5alpha
  Copy number: High Copy
Gene/Insert
  Gene/Insert name: Insulated pBAD Promoter (alt name: 36INS-pBAD_AB)
  Species: Synthetic
  Insert size (bp): 166
  Cloning method: Restriction Enzyme; 5′ cloning site BbsI (destroyed during cloning); 3′ cloning site BbsI (destroyed during cloning)
  Sequencing primers: 5′ TGCCACCTGACGTCTAAGAA; 3′ ATTACCGCCTTTGAGTGAGC
Terms and licenses: Academic/Nonprofit Terms; Industry Terms: Not Available to Industry
How to cite: 36INS1-pBAD_AB was a gift from Douglas Densmore (Addgene plasmid # 78670 ; http://n2t.net/addgene:78670 ; RRID:Addgene_78670)
