>Addgene plasmid #78670 | 36INS1-pBAD_AB | addgene partial sequence | sequence record 154542 | ASK-FN2 5'-CGGCCTTTTTACGGTTCCTG-3'
CTGCGTTATCCCCTGATTCTGTGGATAACCGTATTACCGCCTTTGAGTGAGCTGATACCGCTCGCCGCAG
CCGAACGACCGAGCGCAGCGAGTCAGTGAGCGAGGAAGCCTGCAGCGGCCGCTACTAGTAGGTCTCTAGT
AGCTAGCCCAAAAAAACGGTATGGAGAAACAGTAGAGAGTTGCGATAAAAAGCGTCAGGTAGGATCCGCT
AATCTTATGGATAAAAATGCTATGGCATAGCAAAGTGTGACGCCGTGCAAATAATCAATGTGCCCAACAT
TGCCTCAGAACAGGGTCGCGAACAACGCTCCTGAGACCCACTAGTCTCTAGAAGCGGCCGCGAATTCCAG
AAATCATCCTTAGCGAAAGCTAAGGATTTTTTTTATCTGAAATTCTGCCTCGTGATACGCCTATTTTTAT
AGGTTAATGTCATGATAATAATGGTTTCTTAGACGTCAGGTGGCACTTTTCGGGGAAATGTGCGCGGAAC
CCCTATTTGTTTATTTTTCTAAATACATTCAAATATGTATCCGCTCATGAGACAATAACCCTGATAAATG
CTTCAATAATATTGAAAAAGGAAGAGTATGAGTATTCAACATTTCCGTGTCGCCCTTATTCCCTTTTTTG
CGGCATTTTGCCTTCCTGTTTTTGCTCACCCAGAAACGCTGGTGAAAGTAAAAGATGCTGAAGATCAGTT
GGGTGCACGAGTGGGTTACATCGAACTGGATCTCAACAGCGGTAAGATCCTTGAGAGTTTTCGCCCCGAA
GAACGTTTTC
