>Addgene plasmid #78670 | 36INS1-pBAD_AB | addgene partial sequence | sequence record 154543 | MoCloR 5'-gccacctgacgtctaagaaacc-3'
AAATAGGCGTATCACGAGGCAGAATTTCAGATAAAAAAAATCCTTAGCTTTCGCTAAGGATGATTTCTGG
AATTCGCGGCCGCTTCTAGAGACTAGTGGGTCTCAGGAGCGTTGTTCGCGACCCTGTTCTGAGGCAATGT
TGGGCACATTGATTATTTGCACGGCGTCACACTTTGCTATGCCATAGCATTTTTATCCATAAGATTAGCG
GATCCTACCTGACGCTTTTTATCGCAACTCTCTACTGTTTCTCCATACCGTTTTTTTGGGCTAGCTACTA
GAGACCTACTAGTAGCGGCCGCTGCAGGCTTCCTCGCTCACTGACTCGCTGCGCTCGGTCGTTCGGCTGC
GGCGAGCGGTATCAGCTCACTCAAAGGCGGTAATACGGTTATCCACAGAATCAGGGGATAACGCAGGAAA
GAACATGTGAGCAAAAGGCCAGCAAAAGGCCAGGAACCGTAAAAAGGCCGCGTTGCTGGCGTTTTTCCAC
AGGCTCCGCCCCCCTGACGAGCATCACAAAAATCGACGCTCAAGTCAGAGGTGGCGAAACCCGACAGGAC
TATAAAGATACCAGGCGTTTCCCCCTGGAAGCTCCCTCGTGCGCTCTCCTGTTCCGACCCTGCCGCTTAC
CGGATACCTGTCCGCCTTTCTCCCTTCGGGAAGCGTGGCGCTTTCTCATAGCTCACGCTGTAGGTATCTC
AGTTCGGTGTAGGTCGTTCGCTCCAAGCTGGGCTGTGTGCACGAACCCCCCGTTCAGCCCGACCGCTGCG
CCTTATCCGGTAACTATCGTCTTGAGTCCAACCCGGTAAGACACGACTTATCGCCACTGGCAGCAGCCAC
TGGTAACAGGATTAGCAGAGCGAG
